Addgene plasmid #190146: Cas9_P2A_T4pol
Purpose: Expresses SpCas9 and T4pol
Depositing lab: Timothy Lu. Depositing organization: Massachusetts Institute of Technology. Publication: Frame Editors for Precise, Template-Free Frameshifting. Nakade S, Nakamae K, Tang T-C, Yu D, Sakuma T, Yamamoto T, Lu TK. bioRxiv 2022.12.05.518807 10.1101/2022.12.05.518807.
Backbone
  Vector backbone: pX330A
  Vector type: Mammalian Expression, CRISPR
Growth in bacteria
  Bacterial resistance: Ampicillin, 100 μg/mL
  Growth temperature: 37°C
  Growth strain: DH5alpha
  Copy number: Unknown
Gene/Insert
  Gene/Insert name: SpCas9_P2A_T4pol
  Species: Synthetic
  Insert size (bp): 7068
  Mutation: Codon Optimized for mammalian cells
  Promoter: CBh
  Tag / fusion protein: 3xFLAG (N terminal on insert)
  Cloning method: Unknown
  Sequencing primers: 5′ T7 (TAATACGACTCACTATAGGG); 3′ T3 (GCAATTAACCCTCACTAAAGG)
Resource information
  A portion of this plasmid was derived from a plasmid made by: Takashi Yamamoto
Terms and licenses: Academic/Nonprofit Terms; Industry Terms: Not Available to Industry
Depositor comments: Supplemental GenBank file: pX330A-1x2 (Plasmid #58766) . Please visit https://doi.org/10.1101/2022.12.05.518807 for bioRxiv preprint.
How to cite: Cas9_P2A_T4pol was a gift from Timothy Lu (Addgene plasmid # 190146 ; http://n2t.net/addgene:190146 ; RRID:Addgene_190146)
