[The description below was written by a language model from this plasmid's Addgene catalogue record and pLannotate feature annotations shown in this document.]
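Description:
Cas9_P2A_T4pol is a mammalian expression and CRISPR plasmid built on the pX330A backbone, about 11.3 kb in the sequenced record. It is propagated in E. coli through a high-copy ColE1/pUC-type origin and selected with ampicillin via the β-lactamase gene. An f1 phage origin, a single AAV2 inverted terminal repeat and remnants of pBluescript-type cloning sequence (lacZα fragment, lac promoter/operator, T7 and T3 promoters) are also annotated. These are backbone carry-overs rather than functional parts of the payload.

The payload is a single synthetic open reading frame of roughly 7 kb, codon-optimized for mammalian cells and driven by the CBh promoter. This promoter appears in the feature table as a CMV enhancer followed by the hybrid chicken β-actin/minute virus of mice intron. The reading frame encodes Streptococcus pyogenes Cas9, recorded as carrying an N-terminal 3xFLAG tag and followed by a nucleoplasmin bipartite nuclear localization signal. It then continues, according to the insert name, through a P2A self-cleaving peptide (not itself annotated) into the bacteriophage T4 DNA polymerase, the gene 43 product, which has both polymerase and 3'-to-5' exonuclease activities. A bovine growth hormone polyadenylation signal terminates the transcript. The P2A arrangement lets one mRNA yield Cas9 and T4 polymerase as separate proteins in the same cell.

No U6 promoter or guide RNA scaffold appears in the feature table, so the record does not show that a guide is expressed from this plasmid. The stated purpose is co-expression of SpCas9 and T4 polymerase, and the associated work concerns template-free, precise frameshift editing.
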