Features (pLannotate 1.2.2; 23 found; start..end, strand, type, name):
      8..293     +  enhancer       CMV enhancer: human cytomegalovirus immediate early enhancer; contains an 18-bp deletion relative to the standard CMV enhancer
    573..800     +  intron         hybrid intron: hybrid between chicken β-actin (CBA) and minute virus of mice (MMV) introns (Gray et al., 2011)
    938..2539    +  CDS            Cas9(N): N-terminal portion of Streptococcus pyogenes Cas9 (Zetsche et al., 2015)
   2540..5038    +  CDS            Cas9(C): C-terminal portion of Streptococcus pyogenes Cas9 (Zetsche et al., 2015)
   5039..5086    +  CDS            nucleoplasmin NLS: bipartite nuclear localization signal from nucleoplasmin
   5162..7852    +  CDS            43: DPOL_BPT4 - Experimental evidence at protein level: Swiss-Prot protein existence level 1. Replicates the viral genomic DNA. This polymerase possesses two enzymatic activities: DNA synthesis (polymerase) and an exonucleolytic activity that degrades single-stranded DNA in the 3'- to 5'-direction for proofreading purpose. From Enterobacteria phage T4 (Bacteriophage T4).
   7911..8022    +  polyA_signal   bGH poly(A) signal: bovine growth hormone polyadenylation signal
   8127..8267    +  repeat_region  AAV2 ITR: inverted terminal repeat of adeno-associated virus serotype 2 inverted
   8272..8323    -  misc_feature   bom (fragment): basis of mobility region from pBR322
   8342..8797    +  rep_origin     f1 ori (sequence partly withheld): f1 bacteriophage origin of replication; arrow indicates direction of (+) strand synthesis
   8798..8847    -  misc_feature   bom (fragment): basis of mobility region from pBR322
   8949..8984    -  CDS            rop (fragment): Rop protein, which maintains plasmids at low copy number; rop
   9079..9183    +  promoter       AmpR promoter: bla
   9184..10044   +  CDS            AmpR: β-lactamase; bla; confers resistance to ampicillin, carbenicillin, and related antibiotics
  10215..10803   +  rep_origin     ori: high-copy-number ColE1/pMB1/pBR322/pUC origin of replication
  10888..10906   -  rep_origin     f1 ori (fragment): f1 bacteriophage origin of replication; arrow indicates direction of (+) strand synthesis
  10911..11066   -  CDS            lacZα (fragment): LacZα fragment of β-galactosidase; lacZ fragment
  11074..11092   +  promoter       T7 promoter: promoter for bacteriophage T7 RNA polymerase
  11101..11124   -  misc_feature   MCS (fragment): pBluescript multiple cloning site
  11140..11158   -  promoter       T3 promoter: promoter for bacteriophage T3 RNA polymerase
  11201..11223   -  protein_bind   lac operator (fragment): The lac repressor binds to the lac operator to inhibit transcription in E. coli. This inhibition can be relieved by adding lactose or isopropyl-β-D-thiogalactopyranoside (IPTG). lac repressor encoded by lacI
  11227..11257   -  promoter       lac promoter: promoter for the E. coli lac operon
  11272..11293   -  protein_bind   CAP binding site: CAP binding activates transcription in the presence of cAMP. E. coli catabolite activator protein
>Addgene plasmid #190146 | Cas9_P2A_T4pol | addgene full sequence | sequence record 382841 | Addgene NGS Result
AGGTACCCGTTACATAACTTACGGTAAATGGCCCGCCTGGCTGACCGCCCAACGACCCCCGCCCATTGAC
GTCAATAGTAACGCCAATAGGGACTTTCCATTGACGTCAATGGGTGGAGTATTTACGGTAAACTGCCCAC
TTGGCAGTACATCAAGTGTATCATATGCCAAGTACGCCCCCTATTGACGTCAATGACGGTAAATGGCCCG
CCTGGCATTGTGCCCAGTACATGACCTTATGGGACTTTCCTACTTGGCAGTACATCTACGTATTAGTCAT
CGCTATTACCATGGTCGAGGTGAGCCCCACGTTCTGCTTCACTCTCCCCATCTCCCCCCCCTCCCCACCC
CCAATTTTGTATTTATTTATTTTTTAATTATTTTGTGCAGCGATGGGGGCGGGGGGGGGGGGGGGGCGCG
CGCCRGGSGGGGSGGGGSGGGGSGRGGGGSGGGGSGGGGSGRGGSGGRGRGGKGCGGCGGCAGCCAATCA
GAGCGGCGCGCTCCGAAAGTTTCCTTTTATGGCGAGGCGGCGGCGGCGGCGGCCCTATAAAAAGCGAAGC
GCGCGGCGGGCGGGAGTCGCTGCGCGCTGCCTTCGCCCCGTGCCCCGCTCCGCCGCCGCCTCGCGCCGCC
CGCCCCGGCTCTGACTGACCGCGTTACTCCCACAGGTGAGCGGGCGGGACGGCCCTTCTCCTCCGGGCTG
TAATTAGCTGAGCAAGAGGTAAGGGTTTAAGGGATGGTTGGTTGGTGGGGTATTAATGTTTAATTACCTG
GAGCACCTGCCTGAAATCACTTTTTTTCAGGTTGGACCGGTGCCACCATGGACTATAAGGACCACGACGG
AGACTACAAGGATCATGATATTGATTACAAAGACGATGACGATAAGATGGCCCCAAAGAAGAAGCGGAAG
GTCGGTATCCACGGAGTCCCAGCAGCCGACAAGAAGTACAGCATCGGCCTGGACATCGGCACCAACTCTG
TGGGCTGGGCCGTGATCACCGACGAGTACAAGGTGCCCAGCAAGAAATTCAAGGTGCTGGGCAACACCGA
CCGGCACAGCATCAAGAAGAACCTGATCGGAGCCCTGCTGTTCGACAGCGGCGAAACAGCCGAGGCCACC
CGGCTGAAGAGAACCGCCAGAAGAAGATACACCAGACGGAAGAACCGGATCTGCTATCTGCAAGAGATCT
TCAGCAACGAGATGGCCAAGGTGGACGACAGCTTCTTCCACAGACTGGAAGAGTCCTTCCTGGTGGAAGA
GGATAAGAAGCACGAGCGGCACCCCATCTTCGGCAACATCGTGGACGAGGTGGCCTACCACGAGAAGTAC
CCCACCATCTACCACCTGAGAAAGAAACTGGTGGACAGCACCGACAAGGCCGACCTGCGGCTGATCTATC
TGGCCCTGGCCCACATGATCAAGTTCCGGGGCCACTTCCTGATCGAGGGCGACCTGAACCCCGACAACAG
CGACGTGGACAAGCTGTTCATCCAGCTGGTGCAGACCTACAACCAGCTGTTCGAGGAAAACCCCATCAAC
GCCAGCGGCGTGGACGCCAAGGCCATCCTGTCTGCCAGACTGAGCAAGAGCAGACGGCTGGAAAATCTGA
TCGCCCAGCTGCCCGGCGAGAAGAAGAATGGCCTGTTCGGAAACCTGATTGCCCTGAGCCTGGGCCTGAC
CCCCAACTTCAAGAGCAACTTCGACCTGGCCGAGGATGCCAAACTGCAGCTGAGCAAGGACACCTACGAC
GACGACCTGGACAACCTGCTGGCCCAGATCGGCGACCAGTACGCCGACCTGTTTCTGGCCGCCAAGAACC
TGTCCGACGCCATCCTGCTGAGCGACATCCTGAGAGTGAACACCGAGATCACCAAGGCCCCCCTGAGCGC
CTCTATGATCAAGAGATACGACGAGCACCACCAGGACCTGACCCTGCTGAAAGCTCTCGTGCGGCAGCAG
CTGCCTGAGAAGTACAAAGAGATTTTCTTCGACCAGAGCAAGAACGGCTACGCCGGCTACATTGACGGCG
GAGCCAGCCAGGAAGAGTTCTACAAGTTCATCAAGCCCATCCTGGAAAAGATGGACGGCACCGAGGAACT
GCTCGTGAAGCTGAACAGAGAGGACCTGCTGCGGAAGCAGCGGACCTTCGACAACGGCAGCATCCCCCAC
CAGATCCACCTGGGAGAGCTGCACGCCATTCTGCGGCGGCAGGAAGATTTTTACCCATTCCTGAAGGACA
ACCGGGAAAAGATCGAGAAGATCCTGACCTTCCGCATCCCCTACTACGTGGGCCCTCTGGCCAGGGGAAA
CAGCAGATTCGCCTGGATGACCAGAAAGAGCGAGGAAACCATCACCCCCTGGAACTTCGAGGAAGTGGTG
GACAAGGGCGCTTCCGCCCAGAGCTTCATCGAGCGGATGACCAACTTCGATAAGAACCTGCCCAACGAGA
AGGTGCTGCCCAAGCACAGCCTGCTGTACGAGTACTTCACCGTGTATAACGAGCTGACCAAAGTGAAATA
CGTGACCGAGGGAATGAGAAAGCCCGCCTTCCTGAGCGGCGAGCAGAAAAAGGCCATCGTGGACCTGCTG
TTCAAGACCAACCGGAAAGTGACCGTGAAGCAGCTGAAAGAGGACTACTTCAAGAAAATCGAGTGCTTCG
ACTCCGTGGAAATCTCCGGCGTGGAAGATCGGTTCAACGCCTCCCTGGGCACATACCACGATCTGCTGAA
AATTATCAAGGACAAGGACTTCCTGGACAATGAGGAAAACGAGGACATTCTGGAAGATATCGTGCTGACC
CTGACACTGTTTGAGGACAGAGAGATGATCGAGGAACGGCTGAAAACCTATGCCCACCTGTTCGACGACA
AAGTGATGAAGCAGCTGAAGCGGCGGAGATACACCGGCTGGGGCAGGCTGAGCCGGAAGCTGATCAACGG
CATCCGGGACAAGCAGTCCGGCAAGACAATCCTGGATTTCCTGAAGTCCGACGGCTTCGCCAACAGAAAC
TTCATGCAGCTGATCCACGACGACAGCCTGACCTTTAAAGAGGACATCCAGAAAGCCCAGGTGTCCGGCC
AGGGCGATAGCCTGCACGAGCACATTGCCAATCTGGCCGGCAGCCCCGCCATTAAGAAGGGCATCCTGCA
GACAGTGAAGGTGGTGGACGAGCTCGTGAAAGTGATGGGCCGGCACAAGCCCGAGAACATCGTGATCGAA
ATGGCCAGAGAGAACCAGACCACCCAGAAGGGACAGAAGAACAGCCGCGAGAGAATGAAGCGGATCGAAG
AGGGCATCAAAGAGCTGGGCAGCCAGATCCTGAAAGAACACCCCGTGGAAAACACCCAGCTGCAGAACGA
GAAGCTGTACCTGTACTACCTGCAGAATGGGCGGGATATGTACGTGGACCAGGAACTGGACATCAACCGG
CTGTCCGACTACGATGTGGACCATATCGTGCCTCAGAGCTTTCTGAAGGACGACTCCATCGACAACAAGG
TGCTGACCAGAAGCGACAAGAACCGGGGCAAGAGCGACAACGTGCCCTCCGAAGAGGTCGTGAAGAAGAT
GAAGAACTACTGGCGGCAGCTGCTGAACGCCAAGCTGATTACCCAGAGAAAGTTCGACAATCTGACCAAG
GCCGAGAGAGGCGGCCTGAGCGAACTGGATAAGGCCGGCTTCATCAAGAGACAGCTGGTGGAAACCCGGC
AGATCACAAAGCACGTGGCACAGATCCTGGACTCCCGGATGAACACTAAGTACGACGAGAATGACAAGCT
GATCCGGGAAGTGAAAGTGATCACCCTGAAGTCCAAGCTGGTGTCCGATTTCCGGAAGGATTTCCAGTTT
TACAAAGTGCGCGAGATCAACAACTACCACCACGCCCACGACGCCTACCTGAACGCCGTCGTGGGAACCG
CCCTGATCAAAAAGTACCCTAAGCTGGAAAGCGAGTTCGTGTACGGCGACTACAAGGTGTACGACGTGCG
GAAGATGATCGCCAAGAGCGAGCAGGAAATCGGCAAGGCTACCGCCAAGTACTTCTTCTACAGCAACATC
ATGAACTTTTTCAAGACCGAGATTACCCTGGCCAACGGCGAGATCCGGAAGCGGCCTCTGATCGAGACAA
ACGGCGAAACCGGGGAGATCGTGTGGGATAAGGGCCGGGATTTTGCCACCGTGCGGAAAGTGCTGAGCAT
GCCCCAAGTGAATATCGTGAAAAAGACCGAGGTGCAGACAGGCGGCTTCAGCAAAGAGTCTATCCTGCCC
AAGAGGAACAGCGATAAGCTGATCGCCAGAAAGAAGGACTGGGACCCTAAGAAGTACGGCGGCTTCGACA
GCCCCACCGTGGCCTATTCTGTGCTGGTGGTGGCCAAAGTGGAAAAGGGCAAGTCCAAGAAACTGAAGAG
TGTGAAAGAGCTGCTGGGGATCACCATCATGGAAAGAAGCAGCTTCGAGAAGAATCCCATCGACTTTCTG
GAAGCCAAGGGCTACAAAGAAGTGAAAAAGGACCTGATCATCAAGCTGCCTAAGTACTCCCTGTTCGAGC
TGGAAAACGGCCGGAAGAGAATGCTGGCCTCTGCCGGCGAACTGCAGAAGGGAAACGAACTGGCCCTGCC
CTCCAAATATGTGAACTTCCTGTACCTGGCCAGCCACTATGAGAAGCTGAAGGGCTCCCCCGAGGATAAT
GAGCAGAAACAGCTGTTTGTGGAACAGCACAAGCACTACCTGGACGAGATCATCGAGCAGATCAGCGAGT
TCTCCAAGAGAGTGATCCTGGCCGACGCTAATCTGGACAAAGTGCTGTCCGCCTACAACAAGCACCGGGA
TAAGCCCATCAGAGAGCAGGCCGAGAATATCATCCACCTGTTTACCCTGACCAATCTGGGAGCCCCTGCC
GCCTTCAAGTACTTTGACACCACCATCGACCGGAAGAGGTACACCAGCACCAAAGAGGTGCTGGACGCCA
CCCTGATCCACCAGAGCATCACCGGCCTGTACGAGACACGGATCGACCTGTCTCAGCTGGGAGGCGACAA
AAGGCCGGCGGCCACGAAAAAGGCCGGCCAGGCAAAAAAGAAAAAGATAAGCGCTGGAAGCGGAGCTACT
AACTTCAGCCTGCTGAAGCAGGCTGGAGACGTGGAGGAGAACCCTGGACCTAAGGAATTCTATATTAGTA
TCGAGACAGTGGGAAACAACATTGTAGAGCGGTATATCGATGAAAACGGCAAAGAAAGGACTCGAGAGGT
CGAATACCTTCCGACCATGTTTCGCCACTGTAAAGAAGAATCTAAGTACAAAGATATTTACGGGAAGAAT
TGCGCTCCCCAAAAATTTCCCTCCATGAAGGATGCTCGAGACTGGATGAAGCGCATGGAGGACATAGGTC
TCGAAGCATTGGGGATGAACGATTTTAAGTTGGCTTACATCTCCGACACTTACGGGTCAGAAATAGTGTA
CGATAGGAAGTTCGTTCGCGTGGCAAATTGCGATATAGAGGTCACTGGAGATAAGTTCCCGGACCCGATG
AAGGCGGAGTACGAAATTGACGCTATAACACACTATGACTCAATCGACGACCGGTTCTATGTATTTGACC
TGCTCAATTCCATGTACGGGTCTGTAAGCAAGTGGGACGCTAAACTCGCGGCTAAACTTGACTGTGAAGG
AGGGGATGAAGTACCTCAGGAAATCTTGGACAGGGTAATCTACATGCCCTTTGACAATGAACGAGATATG
CTTATGGAGTACATTAATTTGTGGGAGCAAAAGCGCCCCGCAATATTTACAGGCTGGAACATAGAAGGGT
TCGATGTACCGTATATTATGAATCGGGTAAAGATGATCCTCGGAGAGAGAAGCATGAAAAGATTTTCACC
TATTGGCAGAGTGAAATCTAAGTTGATACAAAACATGTATGGCTCAAAAGAGATCTATTCAATAGATGGA
GTTAGCATACTCGACTACCTGGATCTGTATAAAAAGTTTGCTTTTACCAACTTGCCTAGCTTCTCCCTTG
AAAGTGTCGCCCAACACGAGACCAAGAAAGGTAAGCTGCCGTACGATGGCCCGATTAATAAACTGCGCGA
GACCAACCATCAAAGATATATTAGCTACAACATAATTGATGTCGAATCTGTGCAAGCCATTGATAAGATA
AGGGGCTTTATCGACCTTGTCCTGTCAATGTCCTATTACGCCAAAATGCCGTTCTCAGGTGTAATGTCAC
CCATAAAGACGTGGGATGCGATCATCTTCAATTCTCTCAAGGGAGAGCACAAGGTGATCCCCCAACAGGG
GTCCCACGTAAAGCAGTCCTTCCCGGGAGCTTTTGTCTTTGAGCCAAAGCCGATCGCCCGAAGGTATATC
ATGTCTTTCGACCTTACGTCACTTTACCCTTCAATTATTCGACAAGTGAATATATCACCCGAGACTATCC
GGGGCCAGTTTAAGGTACACCCAATCCATGAGTACATAGCCGGTACAGCCCCAAAACCCAGTGACGAATA
CTCTTGCAGCCCTAATGGGTGGATGTACGACAAACACCAGGAGGGCATAATCCCAAAGGAAATCGCGAAA
GTATTTTTCCAACGGAAAGACTGGAAGAAAAAGATGTTCGCGGAGGAAATGAACGCCGAGGCTATTAAAA
AAATCATTATGAAGGGAGCGGGTAGCTGTTCTACCAAGCCAGAGGTAGAGCGCTACGTCAAATTCAGTGA
TGACTTCCTTAATGAGCTGAGTAACTACACAGAGTCTGTACTGAACTCACTGATTGAGGAATGTGAAAAA
GCCGCAACACTTGCTAATACCAATCAACTGAATCGGAAGATCCTGATTAATTCACTGTATGGCGCCTTGG
GCAACATTCATTTCAGATACTACGACCTCAGGAATGCCACGGCCATTACAATTTTCGGTCAGGTCGGGAT
CCAGTGGATCGCCCGAAAAATCAACGAGTACCTCAATAAAGTGTGTGGTACCAATGACGAGGATTTTATC
GCAGCAGGCGATACCGATAGCGTGTATGTTTGCGTCGACAAGGTCATTGAAAAGGTAGGGCTGGATCGGT
TTAAGGAGCAGAATGATCTTGTCGAGTTTATGAACCAGTTTGGTAAAAAAAAGATGGAACCGATGATAGA
TGTAGCGTACCGAGAACTTTGTGACTACATGAATAATCGCGAGCACTTGATGCACATGGACAGGGAAGCG
ATTTCATGCCCCCCACTCGGTTCAAAGGGCGTAGGGGGTTTCTGGAAAGCTAAGAAACGGTACGCCCTCA
ACGTCTATGACATGGAAGACAAGAGGTTCGCGGAACCTCATTTGAAGATAATGGGGATGGAGACGCAACA
GTCCTCAACTCCAAAGGCTGTGCAAGAGGCTCTGGAAGAAAGCATACGACGCATACTCCAGGAGGGGGAA
GAGAGTGTTCAGGAGTATTATAAAAACTTTGAAAAGGAGTACCGCCAGCTTGACTACAAGGTAATCGCGG
AGGTTAAGACTGCGAATGATATCGCCAAATATGATGATAAAGGATGGCCCGGTTTCAAATGCCCTTTCCA
TATACGAGGGGTCCTCACCTACCGCCGCGCCGTGTCTGGTCTGGGGGTCGCACCAATTCTCGACGGAAAT
AAGGTTATGGTACTCCCACTCCGCGAGGGGAATCCGTTTGGTGACAAATGCATCGCCTGGCCGTCTGGTA
CGGAGCTCCCCAAGGAAATACGCAGCGACGTCCTCAGTTGGATCGACCACTCCACACTGTTTCAGAAGTC
ATTCGTTAAACCTCTGGCCGGGATGTGTGAATCCGCGGGTATGGACTACGAGGAGAAAGCTTCATTGGAC
TTTCTTTTCGGTGGTGGTTCTCCAAAGAAGAAGCGGAAGGTCTAGCCTAGAGCTCGCTGATCAGCCTCGA
CTGTGCCTTCTAGTTGCCAGCCATCTGTTGTTTGCCCCTCCCCCGTGCCTTCCTTGACCCTGGAAGGTGC
CACTCCCACTGTCCTTTCCTAATAAAATGAGGAAATTGCATCGCATTGTCTGAGTAGGTGTCATTCTATT
CTGGGGGGTGGGGTGGGGCAGGACAGCAAGGGGGAGGATTGGGAAGAGAATAGCAGGCATGCTGGGGAGC
GGCCGCAGGAACCCCTAGTGATGGAGTTGGCCACTCCCTCTCTGCGCGCTCGCTCGCTCACTGAGGCCGG
GCGACCAAAGGTCGCCCGACGCCCGGGCTTTGCCCGGGCGGCCTCAGTGAGCGAGCGAGCGCGCAGCTGC
CTGCAGGGGCGCCTGATGCGGTATTTTCTCCTTACGCATCTGTGCGGTATTTCACACCGCATA
[95 nt withheld, positions 8324-8418]
T
[46 nt withheld, positions 8420-8465]
C
[141 nt withheld, positions 8467-8607]
CCTTTGACGTTGGAGTCCACGTTCTTT
[37 nt withheld, positions 8635-8671]
ACTCTATCTCGGGCTATTCTTTTGATTTATAAGGGATTTTGCCGATTTCGGTCTATTGGTTAAAAAATGA
GCTGATTTAACAAAAATTTAACGCGAATTTTAACAAAATATTAACGTTTACAATTTTATGGTGCACTCTC
AGTACAATCTGCTCTGATGCCGCATAGTTAAGCCAGCCCCGACACCCGCCAACACCCGCTGACGCGCCCT
GACGGGCTTGTCTGCTCCCGGCATCCGCTTACAGACAAGCTGTGACCGTCTCCGGGAGCTGCATGTGTCA
GAGGTTTTCACCGTCATCACCGAAACGCGCGAGACGAAAGGGCCTCGTGATACGCCTATTTTTATAGGTT
AATGTCATGATAATAATGGTTTCTTAGACGTCAGGTGGCACTTTTCGGGGAAATGTGCGCGGAACCCCTA
TTTGTTTATTTTTCTAAATACATTCAAATATGTATCCGCTCATGAGACAATAACCCTGATAAATGCTTCA
ATAATATTGAAAAAGGAAGAGTATGAGTATTCAACATTTCCGTGTCGCCCTTATTCCCTTTTTTGCGGCA
TTTTGCCTTCCTGTTTTTGCTCACCCAGAAACGCTGGTGAAAGTAAAAGATGCTGAAGATCAGTTGGGTG
CACGAGTGGGTTACATCGAACTGGATCTCAACAGCGGTAAGATCCTTGAGAGTTTTCGCCCCGAAGAACG
TTTTCCAATGATGAGCACTTTTAAAGTTCTGCTATGTGGCGCGGTATTATCCCGTATTGACGCCGGGCAA
GAGCAACTCGGTCGCCGCATACACTATTCTCAGAATGACTTGGTTGAGTACTCACCAGTCACAGAAAAGC
ATCTTACGGATGGCATGACAGTAAGAGAATTATGCAGTGCTGCCATAACCATGAGTGATAACACTGCGGC
CAACTTACTTCTGACAACGATCGGAGGACCGAAGGAGCTAACCGCTTTTTTGCACAACATGGGGGATCAT
GTAACTCGCCTTGATCGTTGGGAACCGGAGCTGAATGAAGCCATACCAAACGACGAGCGTGACACCACGA
TGCCTGTAGCAATGGCAACAACGTTGCGCAAACTATTAACTGGCGAACTACTTACTCTAGCTTCCCGGCA
ACAATTAATAGACTGGATGGAGGCGGATAAAGTTGCAGGACCACTTCTGCGCTCGGCCCTTCCGGCTGGC
TGGTTTATTGCTGATAAATCTGGAGCCGGTGAGCGTGGAAGCCGCGGTATCATTGCAGCACTGGGGCCAG
ATGGTAAGCCCTCCCGTATCGTAGTTATCTACACGACGGGGAGTCAGGCAACTATGGATGAACGAAATAG
ACAGATCGCTGAGATAGGTGCCTCACTGATTAAGCATTGGTAACTGTCAGACCAAGTTTACTCATATATA
CTTTAGATTGATTTAAAACTTCATTTTTAATTTAAAAGGATCTAGGTGAAGATCCTTTTTGATAATCTCA
TGACCAAAATCCCTTAACGTGAGTTTTCGTTCCACTGAGCGTCAGACCCCGTAGAAAAGATCAAAGGATC
TTCTTGAGATCCTTTTTTTCTGCGCGTAATCTGCTGCTTGCAAACAAAAAAACCACCGCTACCAGCGGTG
GTTTGTTTGCCGGATCAAGAGCTACCAACTCTTTTTCCGAAGGTAACTGGCTTCAGCAGAGCGCAGATAC
CAAATACTGTTCTTCTAGTGTAGCCGTAGTTAGGCCACCACTTCAAGAACTCTGTAGCACCGCCTACATA
CCTCGCTCTGCTAATCCTGTTACCAGTGGCTGCTGCCAGTGGCGATAAGTCGTGTCTTACCGGGTTGGAC
TCAAGACGATAGTTACCGGATAAGGCGCAGCGGTCGGGCTGAACGGGGGGTTCGTGCACACAGCCCAGCT
TGGAGCGAACGACCTACACCGAACTGAGATACCTACAGCGTGAGCTATGAGAAAGCGCCACGCTTCCCGA
AGGGAGAAAGGCGGACAGGTATCCGGTAAGCGGCAGGGTCGGAACAGGAGAGCGCACGAGGGAGCTTCCA
GGGGGAAACGCCTGGTATCTTTATAGTCCTGTCGGGTTTCGCCACCTCTGACTTGAGCGTCGATTTTTGT
GATGCTCGTCAGGGGGGCGGAGCCTATGGAAAAACGCCAGCAACGCGGCCTTTTTACGGTTCCTGGCCTT
TTGCTGGCCTTTTGCTCACATGTCAGACAAATGGCTCTAGAGACCGGCGCCGCTACAGGGCGCGTCCCAT
TCGCCATTCAGGCTGCGCAACTGTTGGGAAGGGCGATCGGTGCGGGCCTCTTCGCTATTACGCCAGCTGG
CGAAAGGGGGATGTGCTGCAAGGCGATTAAGTTGGGTAACGCCAGGGTTTTCCCAGTCACGACGTTGTAA
AACGACGGCCAGTGAGCGCGCGTAATACGACTCACTATAGGGCGAATTGGGTACCGGGCCCCCCCTCGAG
GTCCTCCAGCTTTTGTTCCCTTTAGTGAGGGTTAATTGCGCGCTTGGCGTAATCATGGTCATAGCTGTTT
CCTGTGTGAAATTGTTATCCGCTCACAATTCCACACAACATACGAGCCGGAAGCATAAAGTGTAAAGCCT
GGGGTGCCTAATGAGTGAGCTAACTCACATTAATTGCGTTGCGCTCACTGCCCGCTTTCCACCGGTGGTC
TCTTCTAG
